Addgene plasmid #33119: Δ741-752-GFP
Depositing lab: Greg Phillips. Depositing organization: Icahn School of Medicine at Mount Sinai. Publication: A variable cytoplasmic domain segment is necessary for gamma-protocadherin trafficking and tubulation in the endosome/lysosome pathway. O'Leary R, Reilly J, Hanson HH, Kang S, Lou N, Phillips GR. Mol Biol Cell. 2011 Sep 14. 10.1091/mbc.E11-04-0283 PubMed 21917590.
Backbone
  Vector backbone: pEGFP-N1
  Backbone manufacturer: Clontech
  Backbone size w/o insert (bp): 4700
  Vector type: Mammalian Expression
Growth in bacteria
  Bacterial resistance: Kanamycin, 50 μg/mL
  Growth temperature: 37°C
  Growth strain: DH5alpha
  Copy number: High Copy
Gene/Insert
  Gene/Insert name: Pcdh-γa3 (alt name: protocadherin γA3)
  Species: M. musculus (mouse)
  Mutation: Deletion of aa 741-752
  Entrez Gene: Pcdhga3
  Promoter: CMV
  Tag / fusion protein: EGFP (C terminal on backbone)
  Cloning method: Restriction Enzyme; 5′ cloning site None (unknown if destroyed); 3′ cloning site None (unknown if destroyed)
  Sequencing primers: 5′ CMV-Fwd; 3′ EGFP-N
Terms and licenses: Academic/Nonprofit Terms; Industry Terms: Not Available to Industry
How to cite: Δ741-752-GFP was a gift from Greg Phillips (Addgene plasmid # 33119 ; http://n2t.net/addgene:33119 ; RRID:Addgene_33119)
