[The description below was written by a language model from this plasmid's Addgene catalogue record.]
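Description:
Δ741-752-GFP is a mammalian expression plasmid built on the Clontech pEGFP-N1 backbone (about 4.7 kb without insert). It carries mouse protocadherin γA3 (Pcdh-γa3, gene Pcdhga3) with an internal deletion of amino acids 741-752. The coding sequence is driven by the CMV promoter and sits upstream of the backbone's EGFP, so the protein is made with EGFP fused to its C terminus. That places the fluorescent tag at the cytoplasmic end of this transmembrane cadherin-family protein. The plasmid is maintained at high copy in E. coli under kanamycin selection. The insert was introduced by restriction cloning, but the record does not name the sites used. No feature table is provided, so other backbone elements cannot be confirmed from the record, although pEGFP-N1 vectors generally carry a pUC-type origin and a dual kanamycin/neomycin resistance cassette.

The construct belongs to a study of how a variable segment of the γ-protocadherin cytoplasmic domain controls trafficking and tubulation in the endosome/lysosome pathway. The 741-752 deletion appears to be one of a set of mutants used to map the residues in that segment needed for this behaviour, though the record does not state the specific effect of this deletion. In practice the plasmid would be transfected into cultured mammalian cells. The subcellular distribution of the GFP-tagged mutant can then be followed by fluorescence microscopy and compared with the full-length protein or with other deletion variants.
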