>Addgene plasmid #33119 | Δ741-752-GFP | addgene partial sequence | sequence record 41133 | EGFP-N
TCGCCCTTGCTCACCATGGTGGCGACCGGTCCCTTCTTCTCTTTCTTGCCCGATTTCTTCTTGTTGCCAT
TACCACCTGCTGGAGCCTTGCCATCTCGTTTGCCAGCGGCATTGGTCAGCGTGGCATTGCTGCCAGGGAT
GTACACGTTCTGGCGGTAGTCAGGCACGTGCTGCAGGGTAAACTGGGGTCCGTATCGAGCGCTCAGACCC
ATGGTGCCAGCGCCCCCTCCCAGGGTAGAGCTCCCATCAGCAGCTTCGCTGGCAGAGGCCAAGATCATGG
CTTGCAGCATCTCTGTATCAAACTGGTTGTTGGGCCAGGTGCCAGTTTCATCACCATTTTGGGATCCGCT
CGTGCCGGGTCTCTGGGCTTGAGAGAAACGCCAGTCAGTGTTGGGCGGGGCTTGCTGAGGCGGCGTGGGG
TCTTCTTTCGTTTCAAGTAAATCTTGAGGTATTATAAGAGGCTCGCTTTTCCCACAGCTCTCCTGGCTGA
TGAGCGTGTCTGCGTAGTTGGGTTGTGGGAAGATCAGGTGACTCTTCCGAGAGCCTGCGGTAAGTGAAAC
ATCTAGACCCACAAAGTGAGAGGCTGGTATGCCAGCCAATCCATTTCCTGAAGCCTGTAGGCGTGATGAG
TACCAACGTCGAAGCCTAAGGGCCAGCAGCACAATGACAAAGGCCAGGAAGATGCAGGAGACCACAGCCA
CTGCCACCACCAGGTAGAGTGTCAGGTCTGAATTTTGGGGGTTAGCAGGGGTATGGATGCTTTCCAGGTC
CCCCAGGATGTCAGGAATGCTGTCAGCCACTGCTATGGTGAGCGTGACAGTGGCGGAGAGAGGAGGCTGG
CCGTGGTCCTGCACGGCCACCACCAGGCTCTGCTTGAGAGCATCTCTGTC
