>Addgene plasmid #33119 | Δ741-752-GFP | addgene partial sequence | sequence record 41134 | mPcdhga3-F (5' GGACCTGGAAAGCATCCATA 3')
ACCTGACACTCTACCTGGTGGTGGCAGTGGCTGTGGTCTCCTGCATCTTCCTGGCCTTTGTCATTGTGCT
GCTGGCCCTTAGGCTTCGACGTTGGTACTCATCACGCCTACAGGCTTCAGGAAATGGATTGGCTGGCATA
CCAGCCTCTCACTTTGTGGGTCTAGATGTTTCACTTACCGCAGGCTCTCGGAAGAGTCACCTGATCTTCC
CACAACCCAACTACGCAGACACGCTCATCAGCCAGGAGAGCTGTGGGAAAAGCGAGCCTCTTATAATACC
TCAAGATTTACTTGAAACGAAAGAAGACCCCACGCCGCCTCAGCAAGCCCCGCCCAACACTGACTGGCGT
TTCTCTCAAGCCCAGAGACCCGGCACGAGCGGATCCCAAAATGGTGATGAAACTGGCACCTGGCCCAACA
ACCAGTTTGATACAGAGATGCTGCAAGCCATGATCTTGGCCTCTGCCAGCGAAGCTGCTGATGGGAGCTC
TACCCTGGGAGGGGGCGCTGGCACCATGGGTCTGAGCGCTCGATACGGACCCCAGTTTACCCTGCAGCAC
GTGCCTGACTACCGCCAGAACGTGTACATCCCTGGCAGCAATGCCACGCTGACCAATGCCGCTGGCAAAC
GAGATGGCAAGGCTCCAGCAGGTGGTAATGGCAACAAGAAGAAATCGGGCAAGAAAGAGAAGAAGGGACC
GGTCGCCACCATGGTGAGCAAGGGCGAGGAGCTGTTCACCGGGGTGGTGCCCATCCTGGTCGAGCTGGAC
GGCGACGTAAACGGCCACAAGTTCAGCGTGTCCGGCGAGGGCGAGGGCGATGCCACCTACGGCAAGCTGA
CCCTGAAGTTCATCTGCACCACCGGCAAGCTGCCCGTG
